>Addgene plasmid #247244 | His-MBP-GFP | addgene full sequence | sequence record 496175 | Addgene NGS Result
ATCAAAGGATCTTCTTGAGATCCTTTTTTTCTGCGCGTAATCTGCTGCTTGCAAACAAAAAAACCACCGC
TACCAGCGGTGGTTTGTTTGCCGGATCAAGAGCTACCAACTCTTTTTCCGAAGGTAACTGGCTTCAGCAG
AGCGCAGATACCAAATACTGTCCTTCTAGTGTAGCCGTAGTTAGGCCACCACTTCAAGAACTCTGTAGCA
CCGCCTACATACCTCGCTCTGCTAATCCTGTTACCAGTGGCTGCTGCCAGTGGCGATAAGTCGTGTCTTA
CCGGGTTGGACTCAAGACGATAGTTACCGGATAAGGCGCAGCGGTCGGGCTGAACGGGGGGTTCGTGCAC
ACAGCCCAGCTTGGAGCGAACGACCTACACCGAACTGAGATACCTACAGCGTGAGCTATGAGAAAGCGCC
ACGCTTCCCGAAGGGAGAAAGGCGGACAGGTATCCGGTAAGCGGCAGGGTCGGAACAGGAGAGCGCACGA
GGGAGCTTCCAGGGGGAAACGCCTGGTATCTTTATAGTCCTGTCGGGTTTCGCCACCTCTGACTTGAGCG
TCGATTTTTGTGATGCTCGTCAGGGGGGCGGAGCCTATGGAAAAACGCCAGCAACGCGGCCTTTTTACGG
TTCCTGGCCTTTTGCTGGCCTTTTGCTCACATGTTCTTTCCTGCGTTATCCCCTGATTCTGTGGATAACC
GTATTACCGCCTTTGAGTGAGCTGATACCGCTCGCCGCAGCCGAACGACCGAGCGCAGCGAGTCAGTGAG
CGAGGAAGCGGAAGAGCGCCTGATGCGGTATTTTCTCCTTACGCATCTGTGCGGTATTTCACACCGCAAT
GGTGCACTCTCAGTACAATCTGCTCTGATGCCGCATAGTTAAGCCAGTATACACTCCGCTATCGCTACGT
GACTGGGTCATGGCTGCGCCCCGACACCCGCCAACACCCGCTGACGCGCCCTGACGGGCTTGTCTGCTCC
CGGCATCCGCTTACAGACAAGCTGTGACCGTCTCCGGGAGCTGCATGTGTCAGAGGTTTTCACCGTCATC
ACCGAAACGCGCGAGGCAGCTGCGGTAAAGCTCATCAGCGTGGTCGTGAAGCGATTCACAGATGTCTGCC
TGTTCATCCGCGTCCAGCTCGTTGAGTTTCTCCAGAAGCGTTAATGTCTGGCTTCTGATAAAGCGGGCCA
TGTTAAGGGCGGTTTTTTCCTGTTTGGTCACTGATGCCTCCGTGTAAGGGGGATTTCTGTTCATGGGGGT
AATGATACCGATGAAACGAGAGAGGATGCTCACGATACGGGTTACTGATGATGAACATGCCCGGTTACTG
GAACGTTGTGAGGGTAAACAACTGGCGGTATGGATGCGGCGGGACCAGAGAAAAATCACTCAGGGTCAAT
GCCAGCGCTTCGTTAATACAGATGTAGGTGTTCCACAGGGTAGCCAGCAGCATCCTGCGATGCAGATCCG
GAACATAATGGTGCAGGGCGCTGACTTCCGCGTTTCCAGACTTTACGAAACACGGAAACCGAAGACCATT
CATGTTGTTGCTCAGGTCGCAGACGTTTTGCAGCAGCAGTCGCTTCACGTTCGCTCGCGTATCGGTGATT
CATTCTGCTAACCAGTAAGGCAACCCCGCCAGCCTAGCCGGGTCCTCAACGACAGGAGCACGATCATGCG
CACCCGTGGGGCCGCCATGCCGGCGATAATGGCCTGCTTCTCGCCGAAACGTTTGGTGGCGGGACCAGTG
ACGAAGGCTTGAGCGAGGGCGTGCAAGATTCCGAATACCGCAAGCGACAGGCCGATCATCGTCGCGCTCC
AGCGAAAGCGGTCCTCGCCGAAAATGACCCAGAGCGCTGCCGGCACCTGTCCTACGAGTTGCATGATAAA
GAAGACAGTCATAAGTGCGGCGACGATAGTCATGCCCCGCGCCCACCGGAAGGAGCTGACTGGGTTGAAG
GCTCTCAAGGGCATCGGTCGAGATCCCGGTGCCTAATGAGTGAGCTAACTTACATTAATTGCGTTGCGCT
CACTGCCCGCTTTCCAGTCGGGAAACCTGTCGTGCCAGCTGCATTAATGAATCGGCCAACGCGCGGGGAG
AGGCGGTTTGCGTATTGGGCGCCAGGGTGGTTTTTCTTTTCACCAGTGAGACGGGCAACAGCTGATTGCC
CTTCACCGCCTGGCCCTGAGAGAGTTGCAGCAAGCGGTCCACGCTGGTTTGCCCCAGCAGGCGAAAATCC
TGTTTGATGGTGGTTAACGGCGGGATATAACATGAGCTGTCTTCGGTATCGTCGTATCCCACTACCGAGA
TGTCCGCACCAACGCGCAGCCCGGACTCGGTAATGGCGCGCATTGCGCCCAGCGCCATCTGATCGTTGGC
AACCAGCATCGCAGTGGGAACGATGCCCTCATTCAGCATTTGCATGGTTTGTTGAAAACCGGACATGGCA
CTCCAGTCGCCTTCCCGTTCCGCTATCGGCTGAATTTGATTGCGAGTGAGATATTTATGCCAGCCAGCCA
GACGCAGACGCGCCGAGACAGAACTTAATGGGCCCGCTAACAGCGCGATTTGCTGGTGACCCAATGCGAC
CAGATGCTCCACGCCCAGTCGCGTACCGTCTTCATGGGAGAAAATAATACTGTTGATGGGTGTCTGGTCA
GAGACATCAAGAAATAACGCCGGAACATTAGTGCAGGCAGCTTCCACAGCAATGGCATCCTGGTCATCCA
GCGGATAGTTAATGATCAGCCCACTGACGCGTTGCGCGAGAAGATTGTGCACCGCCGCTTTACAGGCTTC
GACGCCGCTTCGTTCTACCATCGACACCACCACGCTGGCACCCAGTTGATCGGCGCGAGATTTAATCGCC
GCGACAATTTGCGACGGCGCGTGCAGGGCCAGACTGGAGGTGGCAACGCCAATCAGCAACGACTGTTTGC
CCGCCAGTTGTTGTGCCACGCGGTTGGGAATGTAATTCAGCTCCGCCATCGCCGCTTCCACTTTTTCCCG
CGTTTTCGCAGAAACGTGGCTGGCCTGGTTCACCACGCGGGAAACGGTCTGATAAGAGACACCGGCATAC
TCTGCGACATCGTATAACGTTACTGGTTTCACATTCACCACCCTGAATTGACTCTCTTCCGGGCGCTATC
ATGCCATACCGCGAAAGGTTTTGCGCCATTCGATGGTGTCCGGGATCTCGACGCTCTCCCTTATGCGACT
CCTGCATTAGGAAGCAGCCCAGTAGTAGGTTGAGGCCGTTGAGCACCGCCGCCGCAAGGAATGGTGCATG
CAAGGAGATGGCGCCCAACAGTCCCCCGGCCACGGGGCCTGCCACCATACCCACGCCGAAACAAGCGCTC
ATGAGCCCGAAGTGGCGAGCCCGATCTTCCCCATCGGTGATGTCGGCGATATAGGCGCCAGCAACCGCAC
CTGTGGCGCCGGTGATGCCGGCCACGATGCGTCCGGCGTAGAGGATCGAGATCGATCTCGATCCCGCGAA
ATTAATACGACTCACTATAGGGGAATTGTGAGCGGATAACAATTCCCCTCTAGAAATAATTTTGTTTAAC
TTTAAGAAGGAGATATACATATGCACCATCATCATCATCATTCTTCTGGTCTGGTGCCACGCGGTTCTGG
TATGAAAGAAACCGCTGCTGCTAAATTCGAACGCCAGCACATGGACAGCCCAGATCCGAGATCTGCTAGC
GAATTCATGAAAATCGAAGAAGGTAAACTGGTAATCTGGATTAACGGCGATAAAGGCTATAACGGTCTCG
CTGAAGTCGGTAAGAAATTCGAGAAAGATACCGGAATTAAAGTCACCGTTGAGCATCCGGATAAACTGGA
AGAGAAATTCCCACAGGTTGCGGCAACTGGCGATGGCCCTGACATTATCTTCTGGGCACACGACCGCTTT
GGTGGCTACGCTCAATCTGGCCTGTTGGCTGAAATCACCCCGGACAAAGCGTTCCAGGACAAGCTGTATC
CGTTTACCTGGGATGCCGTACGTTACAACGGCAAGCTGATTGCTTACCCGATCGCTGTTGAAGCGTTATC
GCTGATTTATAACAAAGATCTGCTGCCGAACCCGCCAAAAACCTGGGAAGAGATCCCGGCGCTGGATAAA
GAACTGAAAGCGAAAGGTAAGAGCGCGCTGATGTTCAACCTGCAAGAACCGTACTTCACCTGGCCGCTGA
TTGCTGCTGACGGGGGTTATGCGTTCAAGTATGAAAACGGCAAGTACGACATTAAAGACGTGGGCGTGGA
TAACGCTGGCGCGAAAGCGGGTCTGACCTTCCTGGTTGACCTGATTAAAAACAAACACATGAATGCAGAC
ACCGATTACTCCATCGCAGAAGCTGCCTTTAATAAAGGCGAAACAGCGATGACCATCAACGGCCCGTGGG
CATGGTCCAACATCGACACCAGCAAAGTGAATTATGGTGTAACGGTACTGCCGACCTTCAAGGGTCAACC
ATCCAAACCGTTCGTTGGCGTGCTGAGCGCAGGTATTAACGCCGCCAGTCCGAACAAAGAGCTGGCAAAA
GAGTTCCTCGAAAACTATCTGCTGACTGATGAAGGTCTGGAAGCGGTTAATAAAGACAAACCGCTGGGTG
CCGTAGCGCTGAAGTCTTACGAGGAAGAGTTGGTGAAAGATCCGCGTATTGCCGCCACTATGGAAAACGC
CCAGAAAGGTGAAATCATGCCGAACATCCCGCAGATGTCCGCTTTCTGGTATGCCGTGCGTACTGCGGTG
ATCAACGCCGCCAGCGGTCGTCAGACTGTCGATGAAGCCCTGAAAGACGCGCAGACTAATTCGAGCTCGA
ACAACAACAACAATAACAATAACAACAACCTCGGGATCGAGGGAAGGATTTCACATATGCAGGATCCACC
GGTCGCCACCATGGTGAGCAAGGGCGAGGAGCTGTTCACCGGGGTGGTGCCCATCCTGGTCGAGCTGGAC
GGCGACGTAAACGGCCACAAGTTCAGCGTGTCCGGCGAGGGCGAGGGCGATGCCACCTACGGCAAGCTGA
CCCTGAAGTTCATCTGCACCACCGGCAAGCTGCCCGTGCCCTGGCCCACCCTCGTGACCACCCTGACCTA
CGGCGTGCAGTGCTTCAGCCGCTACCCCGACCACATGAAGCAGCACGACTTCTTCAAGTCCGCCATGCCC
GAAGGCTACGTCCAGGAGCGCACCATCTTCTTCAAGGACGACGGCAACTACAAGACCCGCGCCGAGGTGA
AGTTCGAGGGCGACACCCTGGTGAACCGCATCGAGCTGAAGGGCATCGACTTCAAGGAGGACGGCAACAT
CCTGGGGCACAAGCTGGAGTACAACTACAACAGCCACAACGTCTATATCATGGCCGACAAGCAGAAGAAC
GGCATCAAGGTGAACTTCAAGATCCGCCACAACATCGAGGACGGCAGCGTGCAGCTCGCCGACCACTACC
AGCAGAACACCCCCATCGGCGACGGCCCCGTGCTGCTGCCCGACAACCACTACCTGAGCACCCAGTCCGC
CCTGAGCAAAGACCCCAACGAGAAGCGCGATCACATGGTCCTGCTGGAGTTCGTGACCGCCGCCGGGATC
ACTCTCGGCATGGACGAGCTGTACAAGTAAAGCGGCCGCACTCGAGCACCACCACCACCACCACTGAGAT
CCGGCTGCTAACAAAGCCCGAAAGGAAGCTGAGTTGGCTGCTGCCACCGCTGAGCAATAACTAGCATAAC
CCCTTGGGGCCTCTAAACGGGTCTTGAGGGGTTTTTTGCTGAAAGGAGGAACTATATCCGGATTGGCGAA
TGGG
[124 nt withheld, positions 5815-5938]
C
[91 nt withheld, positions 5940-6030]
A
[49 nt withheld, positions 6032-6080]
CCTTTGACGTTGGAGTCCACGTTCTTT
[37 nt withheld, positions 6108-6144]
ACCCTATCTCGGTCTATTCTTTTGATTTATAAGGGATTTTGCCGATTTCGGCCTATTGGTTAAAAAATGA
GCTGATTTAACAAAAATTTAACGCGAATTTTAACAAAATATTAACGCTTACAATTTAGGTGGCACTTTTC
GGGGAAATGTGCGCGGAACCCCTATTTGTTTATTTTTCTAAATACATTCAAATATGTATCCGCTCATGAA
TTAATTCTTAGAAAAACTCATCGAGCATCAAATGAAACTGCAATTTATTCATATCAGGATTATCAATACC
ATATTTTTGAAAAAGCCGTTTCTGTAATGAAGGAGAAAACTCACCGAGGCAGTTCCATAGGATGGCAAGA
TCCTGGTATCGGTCTGCGATTCCGACTCGTCCAACATCAATACAACCTATTAATTTCCCCTCGTCAAAAA
TAAGGTTATCAAGTGAGAAATCACCATGAGTGACGACTGAATCCGGTGAGAATGGCAAAAGTTTATGCAT
TTCTTTCCAGACTTGTTCAACAGGCCAGCCATTACGCTCGTCATCAAAATCACTCGCATCAACCAAACCG
TTATTCATTCGTGATTGCGCCTGAGCGAGACGAAATACGCGATCGCTGTTAAAAGGACAATTACAAACAG
GAATCGAATGCAACCGGCGCAGGAACACTGCCAGCGCATCAACAATATTTTCACCTGAATCAGGATATTC
TTCTAATACCTGGAATGCTGTTTTCCCGGGGATCGCAGTGGTGAGTAACCATGCATCATCAGGAGTACGG
ATAAAATGCTTGATGGTCGGAAGAGGCATAAATTCCGTCAGCCAGTTTAGTCTGACCATCTCATCTGTAA
CATCATTGGCAACGCTACCTTTGCCATGTTTCAGAAACAACTCTGGCGCATCGGGCTTCCCATACAATCG
ATAGATTGTCGCACCTGATTGCCCGACATTATCGCGAGCCCATTTATACCCATATAAATCAGCATCCATG
TTGGAATTTAATCGCGGCCTAGAGCAAGACGTTTCCCGTTGAATATGGCTCATAACACCCCTTGTATTAC
TGTTTATGTAAGCAGACAGTTTTATTGTTCATGACCAAAATCCCTTAACGTGAGTTTTCGTTCCACTGAG
CGTCAGACCCCGTAGAAAAG
Features (pLannotate 1.2.2; 21 found; start..end, strand, type, name):
     15..603     +  rep_origin     ori: high-copy-number ColE1/pMB1/pBR322/pUC origin of replication
    789..928     -  misc_feature   bom: basis of mobility region from pBR322
   1030..1221    -  CDS            rop: Rop protein, which maintains plasmids at low copy number; rop
   1238..1618    +  CDS            YPB1_ECOLX: Protein predicted: Swiss-Prot protein existence level 4. From Escherichia coli.
   1690..1981    -  CDS            TcR (fragment): tetracycline efflux protein; tet; confers resistance to tetracycline
   1996..2017    -  protein_bind   CAP binding site: CAP binding activates transcription in the presence of cAMP. E. coli catabolite activator protein
   2030..3112    -  CDS            lacI: lac repressor; lacI; The lac repressor binds to the lac operator to inhibit transcription in E. coli. This inhibition can be relieved by adding lactose or isopropyl-β-D-thiogalactopyranoside (IPTG).
   3113..3190    -  promoter       lacI promoter: lacI
   3198..3477    -  CDS            TcR (fragment): tetracycline efflux protein; tet; confers resistance to tetracycline
   3503..3521    +  promoter       T7 promoter: promoter for bacteriophage T7 RNA polymerase
   3522..3546    +  protein_bind   lac operator: The lac repressor binds to the lac operator to inhibit transcription in E. coli. This inhibition can be relieved by adding lactose or isopropyl-β-D-thiogalactopyranoside (IPTG). lac repressor encoded by lacI
   3561..3583    +  RBS            RBS: efficient ribosome binding site from bacteriophage T7 gene 10 (Olins and Rangwala, 1989)
   3645..3689    +  CDS            S-Tag: affinity and epitope tag derived from pancreatic ribonuclease A
   3717..4817    +  CDS            MBP: maltose binding protein from E. coli; malE (mutated); This version of the gene does not encode a signal sequence, so MBP will remain in the cytosol.
   4911..5630    +  CDS            EGFP: the original enhanced GFP (Yang et al., 1996) mammalian codon-optimized
   5647..5664    +  CDS            9xHis (fragment): 9xHis affinity tag
   5674..5723    +  CDS            SET1 (fragment): solubility-enhancement tag derived from T7 phage gene 10B
   5731..5778    +  terminator     T7 terminator: transcription terminator for bacteriophage T7 RNA polymerase
   5815..6243    +  rep_origin     f1 ori (sequence partly withheld): f1 bacteriophage origin of replication; arrow indicates direction of (+) strand synthesis
   6296..6353    +  promoter       AmpR promoter (fragment): bla
   6362..7177    -  CDS            KanR: aminoglycoside phosphotransferase; aph(3')-Ia; confers resistance to kanamycin in bacteria or G418 (Geneticin®) in eukaryotes
