[The description below was written by a language model from this plasmid's Addgene catalogue record and pLannotate feature annotations shown in this document.]
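Description:
His-MBP-GFP is a bacterial expression plasmid built on pET30ax, a lab-modified pET30-type backbone, and encodes E. coli maltose binding protein fused to EGFP with an N-terminal 6xHis tag. It is about 7.3 kb. It replicates from a ColE1/pBR322-type origin accompanied by the bom region and the rop gene, and it is selected with kanamycin through an aph(3')-Ia resistance gene. An f1 phage origin is also present. Short annotated pieces of the tetracycline resistance gene and of the AmpR promoter are backbone remnants rather than working markers.

The expression cassette follows the usual pET design. A T7 promoter is followed directly by a lac operator and the T7 gene 10 ribosome binding site, and the plasmid carries its own lacI gene. Transcription therefore needs a host that supplies T7 RNA polymerase, stays repressed until IPTG is added, and ends at the T7 terminator. The annotated reading frame contains an S-tag, then the 1.1 kb MBP coding sequence, a version without the signal peptide so the protein stays in the cytosol, and then EGFP. MBP was cloned between EcoRI and BamHI sites. The feature table does not annotate the N-terminal His tag listed in the catalogue. It does show a short His-tag fragment downstream of EGFP, but the record does not say whether that fragment is translated as part of the fusion.

The record does not state a specific application beyond bacterial production of His- and GFP-tagged MBP. The depositor notes that differences between the submitted and repository sequences have no functional consequence.
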