Addgene plasmid #247244: His-MBP-GFP
Purpose: A bacterial expression plasmid encoding maltose binding protein with N-terminal His and GFP-tagged
Depositing lab: Lei Lu. Depositing organization: Nanyang Technological University. Publication: Rab8 and TNPO1 are ciliary transport adaptors for GTPase Arl13b by interacting with its RVEP motif containing ciliary targeting sequence. Mahajan D, Madugula V, Lu L. J Biol Chem. 2023 May;299(5):104604. doi: 10.1016/j.jbc.2023.104604. Epub 2023 Mar 11. PubMed 36907439.
Backbone
  Vector backbone: pET30ax
  Backbone manufacturer: Lu Lab (Madugula et al J Cell Sci. 2016)
  Backbone size w/o insert (bp): 5406
  Total vector size (bp): 7281
  Vector type: Bacterial Expression
Growth in bacteria
  Bacterial resistance: Kanamycin, 50 μg/mL
  Growth temperature: 37°C
  Growth strain: DH5alpha
  Copy number: Unknown
Gene/Insert
  Gene/Insert name: MBP
  Species: Synthetic
  Insert size (bp): 1101
  GenBank ID: MZ215989.1
  Promoter: T7 Promoter
  Tag / fusion protein: 6xHis (N terminal on backbone); EGFP (C terminal on insert)
  Cloning method: Restriction Enzyme; 5′ cloning site EcoRI (unknown if destroyed); 3′ cloning site BamHI (unknown if destroyed)
  Sequencing primers: 5′ TAATACGACTCACTATAGGG
Terms and licenses: Academic/Nonprofit Terms; Industry Terms: Not Available to Industry
Depositor comments: The depositor confirms that discrepancies between the depositor's sequence and Addgene's sequences have no functional consequences.
How to cite: His-MBP-GFP was a gift from Lei Lu (Addgene plasmid # 247244 ; http://n2t.net/addgene:247244 ; RRID:Addgene_247244)
